Addgene plasmid #141290: pET28a(+)::NL3F10H
Purpose: NLUC:3xFlag:10xHis in pET-28 a (+) backbone for bacterial IPTG inducible expression (KmR)
Depositing lab: Andrew Millar. Depositing organization: University of Edinburgh. Publication: Expanding the bioluminescent reporter toolkit for plant science with NanoLUC. Urquiza-Garcia U, Millar AJ. Plant Methods. 2019 Jul 8;15:68. doi: 10.1186/s13007-019-0454-4. eCollection 2019. PubMed 31316580.
Backbone
  Vector backbone: pET-28 a (+)
  Backbone manufacturer: EMD Biosciences
  Backbone size w/o insert (bp): 5369
  Total vector size (bp): 5893
  Vector type: Bacterial Expression, Luciferase
Growth in bacteria
  Bacterial resistance: Chloramphenicol and Kanamycin, 25 & 50 μg/mL
  Growth temperature: 37°C
  Growth strain: BL21 DE3 Rossetta2 pLysS (Novagen, Merck, Darmstadt, Germany)
  Growth instructions: LB media with 50 µg/ml Kanamycin (Kn50) and 34 µg/ml Chloramphenicol (Cm34). Incubate the plate over-night at 37 °C. The chloramphenicol relates to the bacterial strain (E. coli BL21 DE3 Rossetta2 pLysS) and not the plasmid itself
  Copy number: Unknown
Gene/Insert
  Gene/Insert name: NLUC3F10H (alt names: NanoLuc; NanoLUC; NanoLuciferase)
  Species: Synthetic; Oplophorus gracilirostris
  Insert size (bp): 621
  Mutation: Engineered for high stability (t1/2 = 11.5 days at 37 °C) and codon optimised for expression in mammalian cells.
  Promoter: promoter for bacteriophage T7 RNA polymerase
  Tag / fusion protein: Flag (x3) (C terminal on insert); His (x10) (C terminal on insert)
  Cloning method: Gibson Cloning
  Sequencing primers: 5′ TAATACGACTCACTATAGGG
Resource information
  A portion of this plasmid was derived from a plasmid made by: Plasmids pNL1.1 and pNL1.2 with NanoLUC sequence were kindly provided by Promega Corporation (UK, Delta House, Southampton Science Park, Southampton, SO16 7NS). The NanoLUC sequence was amplified, and cloned via a pET28a(+) (Novagen, Merck, Darmstadt, Germany) intermediate vector into a pUC19 vector carrying a 3× FLAG 10× His peptide as a C-terminal translational fusion, to form NanoLUC-3× FLAG-10× His (NL3F10H). The 3× FLAG-10His was chemically synthesised by Eurogentec (Seraing, Belgium). The tagged NanoLUC was amplified and cloned using Gibson assembly into pET28a(+) resulting in pET28a(+)::NL3F10H.
Terms and licenses: Academic/Nonprofit Terms; Industry Terms: Not Available to Industry
Depositor comments: Please note: This plasmid may exist as a multimer. This is not expected to impact the end function of the plasmid. Please refer to the Addgene Blog post on multimers for more information: https://blog.addgene.org/plasmids-101-dimers-and-multimers
How to cite: pET28a(+)::NL3F10H was a gift from Andrew Millar (Addgene plasmid # 141290 ; http://n2t.net/addgene:141290 ; RRID:Addgene_141290)
