[The description below was written by a language model from this plasmid's Addgene catalogue record and pLannotate feature annotations shown in this document.]
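Description:
pET28a(+)::NL3F10H is a bacterial expression plasmid of about 5.9 kb built on the pET-28a(+) backbone for IPTG-inducible production of a tagged NanoLuc luciferase in E. coli. It replicates from a ColE1/pBR322-type origin accompanied by the bom region and the rop gene, which moderates copy number, and it also carries an f1 phage origin. Selection is by kanamycin through the aph(3')-Ia gene. The record also lists chloramphenicol, but the depositor states that this relates to the pLysS-carrying BL21(DE3) Rosetta2 host in which the plasmid is supplied, not to the plasmid itself. The depositor also notes that the plasmid may exist as a multimer, which is not expected to affect function.

The payload is a roughly 620 bp open reading frame, introduced by Gibson assembly, encoding NanoLuc. This small luciferase was engineered from an Oplophorus gracilirostris enzyme for high stability and is codon-optimised for mammalian cells. It is fused at its C terminus to a 3xFLAG epitope and a 10xHis tag. The automated annotation detects these tags only partially, as a FLAG fragment and an 8xHis stretch. It also shows a further His fragment and a short T7 gene 10-like segment downstream, which appear to be residual backbone sequence. Transcription is driven by a T7 promoter with an adjacent lac operator, followed by the T7 gene 10 ribosome binding site and ended by the T7 terminator. The plasmid-borne lacI gene supplies the repressor, so expression requires a DE3 host providing T7 RNA polymerase and is switched on with IPTG.

The His tag allows metal-affinity purification and the FLAG epitopes allow immunodetection. The construct therefore suits production of recombinant NanoLuc protein, and it was made as part of work on a NanoLuc bioluminescent reporter toolkit for plant science.
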