Features (pLannotate 1.2.2; 21 found; start..end, strand, type, name):
     12..440     +  rep_origin     f1 ori (sequence partly withheld): f1 bacteriophage origin of replication; arrow indicates direction of (+) strand synthesis
    493..550     +  promoter       AmpR promoter (fragment): bla
    559..1374    -  CDS            KanR: aminoglycoside phosphotransferase; aph(3')-Ia; confers resistance to kanamycin in bacteria or G418 (Geneticin®) in eukaryotes
   1496..2084    +  rep_origin     ori: high-copy-number ColE1/pMB1/pBR322/pUC origin of replication
   2270..2409    -  misc_feature   bom: basis of mobility region from pBR322
   2511..2702    -  CDS            rop: Rop protein, which maintains plasmids at low copy number; rop
   2719..3099    +  CDS            YPB1_ECOLX: Protein predicted: Swiss-Prot protein existence level 4. From Escherichia coli.
   3171..3462    -  CDS            TcR (fragment): tetracycline efflux protein; tet; confers resistance to tetracycline
   3477..3498    -  protein_bind   CAP binding site: CAP binding activates transcription in the presence of cAMP. E. coli catabolite activator protein
   3511..4593    -  CDS            lacI: lac repressor; lacI; The lac repressor binds to the lac operator to inhibit transcription in E. coli. This inhibition can be relieved by adding lactose or isopropyl-β-D-thiogalactopyranoside (IPTG).
   4594..4671    -  promoter       lacI promoter: lacI
   4679..4958    -  CDS            TcR (fragment): tetracycline efflux protein; tet; confers resistance to tetracycline
   4980..4998    +  promoter       T7 promoter: promoter for bacteriophage T7 RNA polymerase
   4999..5023    +  protein_bind   lac operator: The lac repressor binds to the lac operator to inhibit transcription in E. coli. This inhibition can be relieved by adding lactose or isopropyl-β-D-thiogalactopyranoside (IPTG). lac repressor encoded by lacI
   5038..5060    +  RBS            RBS: efficient ribosome binding site from bacteriophage T7 gene 10 (Olins and Rangwala, 1989)
   5067..5579    +  CDS            Nluc: NanoLuc® luciferase human codon-optimized
   5634..5654    +  CDS            FLAG (fragment): FLAG® epitope tag, followed by an enterokinase cleavage site
   5658..5681    +  CDS            8xHis: 8xHis affinity tag
   5734..5751    +  CDS            9xHis (fragment): 9xHis affinity tag
   5761..5810    +  CDS            SET1 (fragment): solubility-enhancement tag derived from T7 phage gene 10B
   5818..5865    +  terminator     T7 terminator: transcription terminator for bacteriophage T7 RNA polymerase
>Addgene plasmid #141290 | pET28a(+)::NL3F10H | addgene full sequence | sequence record 324909 | Addgene NGS Result
TGGCGAATGGG
[124 nt withheld, positions 12-135]
C
[91 nt withheld, positions 137-227]
A
[49 nt withheld, positions 229-277]
CCTTTGACGTTGGAGTCCACGTTCTTT
[37 nt withheld, positions 305-341]
ACCCTATCTCGGTCTATTCTTTTGATTTATAAGGGATTTTGCCGATTTCGGCCTATTGGTTAAAAAATGA
GCTGATTTAACAAAAATTTAACGCGAATTTTAACAAAATATTAACGCTTACAATTTAGGTGGCACTTTTC
GGGGAAATGTGCGCGGAACCCCTATTTGTTTATTTTTCTAAATACATTCAAATATGTATCCGCTCATGAA
TTAATTCTTAGAAAAACTCATCGAGCATCAAATGAAACTGCAATTTATTCATATCAGGATTATCAATACC
ATATTTTTGAAAAAGCCGTTTCTGTAATGAAGGAGAAAACTCACCGAGGCAGTTCCATAGGATGGCAAGA
TCCTGGTATCGGTCTGCGATTCCGACTCGTCCAACATCAATACAACCTATTAATTTCCCCTCGTCAAAAA
TAAGGTTATCAAGTGAGAAATCACCATGAGTGACGACTGAATCCGGTGAGAATGGCAAAAGTTTATGCAT
TTCTTTCCAGACTTGTTCAACAGGCCAGCCATTACGCTCGTCATCAAAATCACTCGCATCAACCAAACCG
TTATTCATTCGTGATTGCGCCTGAGCGAGACGAAATACGCGATCGCTGTTAAAAGGACAATTACAAACAG
GAATCGAATGCAACCGGCGCAGGAACACTGCCAGCGCATCAACAATATTTTCACCTGAATCAGGATATTC
TTCTAATACCTGGAATGCTGTTTTCCCGGGGATCGCAGTGGTGAGTAACCATGCATCATCAGGAGTACGG
ATAAAATGCTTGATGGTCGGAAGAGGCATAAATTCCGTCAGCCAGTTTAGTCTGACCATCTCATCTGTAA
CATCATTGGCAACGCTACCTTTGCCATGTTTCAGAAACAACTCTGGCGCATCGGGCTTCCCATACAATCG
ATAGATTGTCGCACCTGATTGCCCGACATTATCGCGAGCCCATTTATACCCATATAAATCAGCATCCATG
TTGGAATTTAATCGCGGCCTAGAGCAAGACGTTTCCCGTTGAATATGGCTCATAACACCCCTTGTATTAC
TGTTTATGTAAGCAGACAGTTTTATTGTTCATGACCAAAATCCCTTAACGTGAGTTTTCGTTCCACTGAG
CGTCAGACCCCGTAGAAAAGATCAAAGGATCTTCTTGAGATCCTTTTTTTCTGCGCGTAATCTGCTGCTT
GCAAACAAAAAAACCACCGCTACCAGCGGTGGTTTGTTTGCCGGATCAAGAGCTACCAACTCTTTTTCCG
AAGGTAACTGGCTTCAGCAGAGCGCAGATACCAAATACTGTCCTTCTAGTGTAGCCGTAGTTAGGCCACC
ACTTCAAGAACTCTGTAGCACCGCCTACATACCTCGCTCTGCTAATCCTGTTACCAGTGGCTGCTGCCAG
TGGCGATAAGTCGTGTCTTACCGGGTTGGACTCAAGACGATAGTTACCGGATAAGGCGCAGCGGTCGGGC
TGAACGGGGGGTTCGTGCACACAGCCCAGCTTGGAGCGAACGACCTACACCGAACTGAGATACCTACAGC
GTGAGCTATGAGAAAGCGCCACGCTTCCCGAAGGGAGAAAGGCGGACAGGTATCCGGTAAGCGGCAGGGT
CGGAACAGGAGAGCGCACGAGGGAGCTTCCAGGGGGAAACGCCTGGTATCTTTATAGTCCTGTCGGGTTT
CGCCACCTCTGACTTGAGCGTCGATTTTTGTGATGCTCGTCAGGGGGGCGGAGCCTATGGAAAAACGCCA
GCAACGCGGCCTTTTTACGGTTCCTGGCCTTTTGCTGGCCTTTTGCTCACATGTTCTTTCCTGCGTTATC
CCCTGATTCTGTGGATAACCGTATTACCGCCTTTGAGTGAGCTGATACCGCTCGCCGCAGCCGAACGACC
GAGCGCAGCGAGTCAGTGAGCGAGGAAGCGGAAGAGCGCCTGATGCGGTATTTTCTCCTTACGCATCTGT
GCGGTATTTCACACCGCAATGGTGCACTCTCAGTACAATCTGCTCTGATGCCGCATAGTTAAGCCAGTAT
ACACTCCGCTATCGCTACGTGACTGGGTCATGGCTGCGCCCCGACACCCGCCAACACCCGCTGACGCGCC
CTGACGGGCTTGTCTGCTCCCGGCATCCGCTTACAGACAAGCTGTGACCGTCTCCGGGAGCTGCATGTGT
CAGAGGTTTTCACCGTCATCACCGAAACGCGCGAGGCAGCTGCGGTAAAGCTCATCAGCGTGGTCGTGAA
GCGATTCACAGATGTCTGCCTGTTCATCCGCGTCCAGCTCGTTGAGTTTCTCCAGAAGCGTTAATGTCTG
GCTTCTGATAAAGCGGGCCATGTTAAGGGCGGTTTTTTCCTGTTTGGTCACTGATGCCTCCGTGTAAGGG
GGATTTCTGTTCATGGGGGTAATGATACCGATGAAACGAGAGAGGATGCTCACGATACGGGTTACTGATG
ATGAACATGCCCGGTTACTGGAACGTTGTGAGGGTAAACAACTGGCGGTATGGATGCGGCGGGACCAGAG
AAAAATCACTCAGGGTCAATGCCAGCGCTTCGTTAATACAGATGTAGGTGTTCCACAGGGTAGCCAGCAG
CATCCTGCGATGCAGATCCGGAACATAATGGTGCAGGGCGCTGACTTCCGCGTTTCCAGACTTTACGAAA
CACGGAAACCGAAGACCATTCATGTTGTTGCTCAGGTCGCAGACGTTTTGCAGCAGCAGTCGCTTCACGT
TCGCTCGCGTATCGGTGATTCATTCTGCTAACCAGTAAGGCAACCCCGCCAGCCTAGCCGGGTCCTCAAC
GACAGGAGCACGATCATGCGCACCCGTGGGGCCGCCATGCCGGCGATAATGGCCTGCTTCTCGCCGAAAC
GTTTGGTGGCGGGACCAGTGACGAAGGCTTGAGCGAGGGCGTGCAAGATTCCGAATACCGCAAGCGACAG
GCCGATCATCGTCGCGCTCCAGCGAAAGCGGTCCTCGCCGAAAATGACCCAGAGCGCTGCCGGCACCTGT
CCTACGAGTTGCATGATAAAGAAGACAGTCATAAGTGCGGCGACGATAGTCATGCCCCGCGCCCACCGGA
AGGAGCTGACTGGGTTGAAGGCTCTCAAGGGCATCGGTCGAGATCCCGGTGCCTAATGAGTGAGCTAACT
TACATTAATTGCGTTGCGCTCACTGCCCGCTTTCCAGTCGGGAAACCTGTCGTGCCAGCTGCATTAATGA
ATCGGCCAACGCGCGGGGAGAGGCGGTTTGCGTATTGGGCGCCAGGGTGGTTTTTCTTTTCACCAGTGAG
ACGGGCAACAGCTGATTGCCCTTCACCGCCTGGCCCTGAGAGAGTTGCAGCAAGCGGTCCACGCTGGTTT
GCCCCAGCAGGCGAAAATCCTGTTTGATGGTGGTTAACGGCGGGATATAACATGAGCTGTCTTCGGTATC
GTCGTATCCCACTACCGAGATATCCGCACCAACGCGCAGCCCGGACTCGGTAATGGCGCGCATTGCGCCC
AGCGCCATCTGATCGTTGGCAACCAGCATCGCAGTGGGAACGATGCCCTCATTCAGCATTTGCATGGTTT
GTTGAAAACCGGACATGGCACTCCAGTCGCCTTCCCGTTCCGCTATCGGCTGAATTTGATTGCGAGTGAG
ATATTTATGCCAGCCAGCCAGACGCAGACGCGCCGAGACAGAACTTAATGGGCCCGCTAACAGCGCGATT
TGCTGGTGACCCAATGCGACCAGATGCTCCACGCCCAGTCGCGTACCGTCTTCATGGGAGAAAATAATAC
TGTTGATGGGTGTCTGGTCAGAGACATCAAGAAATAACGCCGGAACATTAGTGCAGGCAGCTTCCACAGC
AATGGCATCCTGGTCATCCAGCGGATAGTTAATGATCAGCCCACTGACGCGTTGCGCGAGAAGATTGTGC
ACCGCCGCTTTACAGGCTTCGACGCCGCTTCGTTCTACCATCGACACCACCACGCTGGCACCCAGTTGAT
CGGCGCGAGATTTAATCGCCGCGACAATTTGCGACGGCGCGTGCAGGGCCAGACTGGAGGTGGCAACGCC
AATCAGCAACGACTGTTTGCCCGCCAGTTGTTGTGCCACGCGGTTGGGAATGTAATTCAGCTCCGCCATC
GCCGCTTCCACTTTTTCCCGCGTTTTCGCAGAAACGTGGCTGGCCTGGTTCACCACGCGGGAAACGGTCT
GATAAGAGACACCGGCATACTCTGCGACATCGTATAACGTTACTGGTTTCACATTCACCACCCTGAATTG
ACTCTCTTCCGGGCGCTATCATGCCATACCGCGAAAGGTTTTGCGCCATTCGATGGTGTCCGGGATCTCG
ACGCTCTCCCTTATGCGACTCCTGCATTAGGAAGCAGCCCAGTAGTAGGTTGAGGCCGTTGAGCACCGCC
GCCGCAAGGAATGGTGCATGCAAGGAGATGGCGCCCAACAGTCCCCCGGCCACGGGGCCTGCCACCATAC
CCACGCCGAAACAAGCGCTCATGAGCCCGAAGTGGCGAGCCCGATCTTCCCCATCGGTGATGTCGGCGAT
ATAGGCGCCAGCAACCGCACCTGTGGCGCCGGTGATGCCGGCCACGATGCGTCCGGCGTAGAGGATCGAG
ATCTCGATCCCGCGAAATTAATACGACTCACTATAGGGGAATTGTGAGCGGATAACAATTCCCCTCTAGA
AATAATTTTGTTTAACTTTAAGAAGGAGATATACCATGGTCTTCACACTCGAAGATTTCGTTGGGGACTG
GCGACAGACAGCCGGCTACAACCTGGACCAAGTCCTTGAACAGGGAGGTGTGTCCAGTTTGTTTCAGAAT
CTCGGGGTGTCCGTAACTCCGATCCAAAGGATTGTCCTGAGCGGTGAAAATGGGCTGAAGATCGACATCC
ATGTCATCATCCCGTATGAAGGTCTGAGCGGCGACCAAATGGGCCAGATCGAAAAAATTTTTAAGGTGGT
GTACCCTGTGGATGATCATCACTTTAAGGTGATCCTGCACTATGGCACACTGGTAATCGACGGGGTTACG
CCGAACATGATCGACTATTTCGGACGGCCGTATGAAGGCATCGCCGTGTTCGACGGCAAAAAGATCACTG
TAACAGGGACCCTGTGGAACGGCAACAAAATTATCGACGAGCGCCTGATCAACCCCGACGGCTCCCTGCT
GTTCCGAGTAACCATCAACGGAGTGACCGGCTGGCGGCTGTGCGAACGCATTCTGGCGCCTCGAGTTGAT
TACAAGGATCATGATGGTGATTACAAGGATCACGACATCGACTACAAGGATGACGATGACAAGCATCACC
ATCACCATCACCATCACCATCACTGAGGATCCGAATTCGAGCTCCGTCGACAAGCTTGCGGCCGCACTCG
AGCACCACCACCACCACCACTGAGATCCGGCTGCTAACAAAGCCCGAAAGGAAGCTGAGTTGGCTGCTGC
CACCGCTGAGCAATAACTAGCATAACCCCTTGGGGCCTCTAAACGGGTCTTGAGGGGTTTTTTGCTGAAA
GGAGGAACTATATCCGGAT
